Addgene plasmid #135559: pcDNA3.1(+)-Rab10-FLAG
Purpose: Express mouse Rab10 in mammalian cells, FLAG at N terminal
Depositing lab: Jingshi Shen. Depositing organization: University of Colorado, Boulder. Publication: RABIF/MSS4 is a Rab-stabilizing holdase chaperone required for GLUT4 exocytosis. Gulbranson DR, Davis EM, Demmitt BA, Ouyang Y, Ye Y, Yu H, Shen J. Proc Natl Acad Sci U S A. 2017 Sep 26;114(39):E8224-E8233. doi: 10.1073/pnas.1712176114. Epub 2017 Sep 11. PubMed 28894007.
Backbone
  Vector backbone: pcDNA3.1
  Vector type: Insect Expression
Growth in bacteria
  Bacterial resistance: Ampicillin, 100 μg/mL
  Growth temperature: 37°C
  Growth strain: DH5alpha
  Copy number: Unknown
Gene/Insert
  Gene/Insert name: Rab10
  Species: M. musculus (mouse)
  Insert size (bp): 600
  Entrez Gene: Rab10 (a.k.a. AW107754)
  Promoter: T7 promoter
  Tag / fusion protein: Flag (C terminal on insert)
  Cloning method: Restriction Enzyme; 5′ cloning site NheI (not destroyed); 3′ cloning site EcoRI (not destroyed)
  Sequencing primers: 5′ T7 promoter; 3′ CTGGCAACTAGAAGGCACAG
Terms and licenses: Academic/Nonprofit Terms; Industry Terms: Not Available to Industry
How to cite: pcDNA3.1(+)-Rab10-FLAG was a gift from Jingshi Shen (Addgene plasmid # 135559 ; http://n2t.net/addgene:135559 ; RRID:Addgene_135559)
