[The description below was written by a language model from this plasmid's Addgene catalogue record and pLannotate feature annotations shown in this document.]
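Description:
pcDNA3.1(+)-Rab10-FLAG is a mammalian expression plasmid built on the pcDNA3.1 backbone that carries the mouse Rab10 coding sequence, a small GTPase of the Rab family, for expression in cultured mammalian cells. The catalogue lists the vector type as insect expression and names T7 as the promoter, but the stated purpose and the annotated features point to a conventional mammalian vector. The CMV immediate-early enhancer and promoter sit upstream of the insert, with a T7 promoter between them and the coding region that serves mainly as a sequencing primer site or for in vitro transcription. The roughly 600 bp Rab10 open reading frame, cloned between NheI and EcoRI sites that remain intact, is followed by the bovine growth hormone polyadenylation signal. The automated annotation matched the insert to human RAB10, which reflects the close similarity of the orthologues; the record gives the species as mouse.

The position of the FLAG epitope is recorded inconsistently. The purpose line places it at the N terminus, whereas the tag field and the plasmid name suggest the C terminus. The feature table does not annotate the tag, so the placement should be checked against the sequence.

The plasmid is propagated in E. coli through a high-copy ColE1/pUC-type origin with ampicillin selection from the AmpR (β-lactamase) gene, and an f1 origin allows single-stranded DNA production. An SV40 early promoter drives a neomycin phosphotransferase gene terminated by the SV40 poly(A) signal, which permits G418 selection of stably transfected cells. The associated publication concerns Rab stabilisation by the chaperone RABIF/MSS4 and GLUT4 exocytosis, consistent with use for epitope-tagged Rab10 expression and detection.
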