Features (pLannotate 1.2.2; 20 found; start..end, strand, type, name):
     28..80      -  misc_feature   bom (fragment): basis of mobility region from pBR322
    235..614     +  enhancer       CMV enhancer: human cytomegalovirus immediate early enhancer
    615..818     +  promoter       CMV promoter: human cytomegalovirus (CMV) immediate early promoter
    814..847     +  LTR            5' LTR (truncated) (fragment): truncated 5' long terminal repeat (LTR) from HIV-1
    863..881     +  promoter       T7 promoter: promoter for bacteriophage T7 RNA polymerase
    910..1509    +  CDS            RAB10: RAB10_HUMAN - Experimental evidence at protein level: Swiss-Prot protein existence level 1. (Microbial infection) Upon Legionella pneumophila infection promotes endoplasmic reticulum recruitment and bacterial replication. Plays a role in remodeling the Legionella-containing vacuole (LCV) into an endoplasmic reticulum-like vacuole. From Homo sapiens (Human).
   1586..1810    +  polyA_signal   bGH poly(A) signal: bovine growth hormone polyadenylation signal
   1814..1835    +  promoter       SV40 promoter (fragment): SV40 enhancer and early promoter
   1856..2284    +  rep_origin     f1 ori (sequence partly withheld): f1 bacteriophage origin of replication; arrow indicates direction of (+) strand synthesis
   2298..2627    +  promoter       SV40 promoter: SV40 enhancer and early promoter
   2694..3485    +  CDS            neo: KKA2_KLEPN - Also known as kan, nptII. Experimental evidence at protein level: Swiss-Prot protein existence level 1. Resistance to kanamycin, neomycin, paromomycin, ribostamycin, butirosin and gentamicin B. From Klebsiella pneumoniae.
   3509..3667    +  CDS            ble (fragment): BLE_KLEPN - Experimental evidence at protein level: Swiss-Prot protein existence level 1. Binding protein with a strong affinity to the bleomycin family of antibiotics. Binds to CL990; an antimitotic-antibiotic compound. From Klebsiella pneumoniae.
   3662..3783    +  polyA_signal   SV40 poly(A) signal: SV40 polyadenylation signal
   3856..3872    -  protein_bind   lac operator: The lac repressor binds to the lac operator to inhibit transcription in E. coli. This inhibition can be relieved by adding lactose or isopropyl-β-D-thiogalactopyranoside (IPTG). lac repressor encoded by lacI
   3880..3910    -  promoter       lac promoter: promoter for the E. coli lac operon
   3925..3946    -  protein_bind   CAP binding site: CAP binding activates transcription in the presence of cAMP. E. coli catabolite activator protein
   3959..4051    -  CDS            lacI (fragment): lac repressor; lacI; The lac repressor binds to the lac operator to inhibit transcription in E. coli. This inhibition can be relieved by adding lactose or isopropyl-β-D-thiogalactopyranoside (IPTG).
   4234..4822    -  rep_origin     ori: high-copy-number ColE1/pMB1/pBR322/pUC origin of replication
   4993..5853    -  CDS            AmpR: β-lactamase; bla; confers resistance to ampicillin, carbenicillin, and related antibiotics
   5854..5958    -  promoter       AmpR promoter: bla
>Addgene plasmid #135559 | pcDNA3.1(+)-Rab10-FLAG | addgene full sequence | sequence record 272497 | Addgene NGS Result
GACGGATCGGGAGATCTCCCGATCCCCTATGGTGCACTCTCAGTACAATCTGCTCTGATGCCGCATAGTT
AAGCCAGTATCTGCTCCCTGCTTGTGTGTTGGAGGTCGCTGAGTAGTGCGCGAGCAAAATTTAAGCTACA
ACAAGGCAAGGCTTGACCGACAATTGCATGAAGAATCTGCTTAGGGTTAGGCGTTTTGCGCTGCTTCGCG
ATGTACGGGCCAGATATACGCGTTGACATTGATTATTGACTAGTTATTAATAGTAATCAATTACGGGGTC
ATTAGTTCATAGCCCATATATGGAGTTCCGCGTTACATAACTTACGGTAAATGGCCCGCCTGGCTGACCG
CCCAACGACCCCCGCCCATTGACGTCAATAATGACGTATGTTCCCATAGTAACGCCAATAGGGACTTTCC
ATTGACGTCAATGGGTGGAGTATTTACGGTAAACTGCCCACTTGGCAGTACATCAAGTGTATCATATGCC
AAGTACGCCCCCTATTGACGTCAATGACGGTAAATGGCCCGCCTGGCATTATGCCCAGTACATGACCTTA
TGGGACTTTCCTACTTGGCAGTACATCTACGTATTAGTCATCGCTATTACCATGGTGATGCGGTTTTGGC
AGTACATCAATGGGCGTGGATAGCGGTTTGACTCACGGGGATTTCCAAGTCTCCACCCCATTGACGTCAA
TGGGAGTTTGTTTTGGCACCAAAATCAACGGGACTTTCCAAAATGTCGTAACAACTCCGCCCCATTGACG
CAAATGGGCGGTAGGCGTGTACGGTGGGAGGTCTATATAAGCAGAGCTCTCTGGCTAACTAGAGAACCCA
CTGCTTACTGGCTTATCGAAATTAATACGACTCACTATAGGGAGACCCAAGCTGGCTAGCCTAGCCACCA
TGGCGAAGAAGACGTACGACCTGCTTTTCAAGCTGCTCCTGATCGGGGACTCGGGAGTGGGCAAGACCTG
CGTCCTTTTTCGTTTTTCGGACGATGCCTTCAATACCACCTTTATTTCCACCATAGGAATAGACTTTAAG
ATCAAAACAGTGGAACTACAAGGAAAGAAGATCAAGCTACAGATATGGGACACAGCAGGCCAGGAGCGAT
TTCACACCATCACAACCTCCTACTACAGAGGAGCAATGGGCATCATGCTAGTGTATGACATCACCAACGG
TAAAAGCTTTGAGAACATCAGCAAGTGGCTTAGAAACATAGATGAGCATGCCAATGAAGATGTGGAAAGA
ATGTTACTAGGGAACAAGTGTGACATGGACGACAAGAGAGTTGTACCGAAAGGCAAAGGAGAACAGATTG
CAAGGGAGCATGGTATTAGGTTTTTTGAGACTAGTGCAAAAGCAAATATAAACATCGAAAAGGCGTTCCT
CACATTAGCTGAAGACATCCTCCGAAAGACCCCTGTAAAAGAACCCAACAGTGAAAACGTAGATATCAGC
AGTGGAGGAGGCGTGACGGGCTGGAAGAGCAAGTGCTGCGAATTCGACTACAAAGACGATGACGACAAGT
GACTCGAGTCTAGAGGGCCCGTTTAAACCCGCTGATCAGCCTCGACTGTGCCTTCTAGTTGCCAGCCATC
TGTTGTTTGCCCCTCCCCCGTGCCTTCCTTGACCCTGGAAGGTGCCACTCCCACTGTCCTTTCCTAATAA
AATGAGGAAATTGCATCGCATTGTCTGAGTAGGTGTCATTCTATTCTGGGGGGTGGGGTGGGGCAGGACA
GCAAGGGGGAGGATTGGGAAGACAATAGCAGGCATGCTGGGGATGCGGTGGGCTCTATGGCTTCTGAGGC
GGAAAGAACCAGCTGGGGCTCTAGGGGGTATCCCC
[124 nt withheld, positions 1856-1979]
C
[91 nt withheld, positions 1981-2071]
A
[49 nt withheld, positions 2073-2121]
CCTTTGACGTTGGAGTCCACGTTCTTT
[37 nt withheld, positions 2149-2185]
ACCCTATCTCGGTCTATTCTTTTGATTTATAAGGGATTTTGCCGATTTCGGCCTATTGGTTAAAAAATGA
GCTGATTTAACAAAAATTTAACGCGAATTAATTCTGTGGAATGTGTGTCAGTTAGGGTGTGGAAAGTCCC
CAGGCTCCCCAGCAGGCAGAAGTATGCAAAGCATGCATCTCAATTAGTCAGCAACCAGGTGTGGAAAGTC
CCCAGGCTCCCCAGCAGGCAGAAGTATGCAAAGCATGCATCTCAATTAGTCAGCAACCATAGTCCCGCCC
CTAACTCCGCCCATCCCGCCCCTAACTCCGCCCAGTTCCGCCCATTCTCCGCCCCATGGCTGACTAATTT
TTTTTATTTATGCAGAGGCCGAGGCCGCCTCTGCCTCTGAGCTATTCCAGAAGTAGTGAGGAGGCTTTTT
TGGAGGCCTAGGCTTTTGCAAAAAGCTCCCGGGAGCTTGTATATCCATTTTCGGATCTGATCAAGAGACA
GGATGAGGATCGTTTCGCATGATTGAACAAGATGGATTGCACGCAGGTTCTCCGGCCGCTTGGGTGGAGA
GGCTATTCGGCTATGACTGGGCACAACAGACAATCGGCTGCTCTGATGCCGCCGTGTTCCGGCTGTCAGC
GCAGGGGCGCCCGGTTCTTTTTGTCAAGACCGACCTGTCCGGTGCCCTGAATGAACTGCAGGACGAGGCA
GCGCGGCTATCGTGGCTGGCCACGACGGGCGTTCCTTGCGCAGCTGTGCTCGACGTTGTCACTGAAGCGG
GAAGGGACTGGCTGCTATTGGGCGAAGTGCCGGGGCAGGATCTCCTGTCATCTCACCTTGCTCCTGCCGA
GAAAGTATCCATCATGGCTGATGCAATGCGGCGGCTGCATACGCTTGATCCGGCTACCTGCCCATTCGAC
CACCAAGCGAAACATCGCATCGAGCGAGCACGTACTCGGATGGAAGCCGGTCTTGTCGATCAGGATGATC
TGGACGAAGAGCATCAGGGGCTCGCGCCAGCCGAACTGTTCGCCAGGCTCAAGGCGCGCATGCCCGACGG
CGAGGATCTCGTCGTGACCCATGGCGATGCCTGCTTGCCGAATATCATGGTGGAAAATGGCCGCTTTTCT
GGATTCATCGACTGTGGCCGGCTGGGTGTGGCGGACCGCTATCAGGACATAGCGTTGGCTACCCGTGATA
TTGCTGAAGAGCTTGGCGGCGAATGGGCTGACCGCTTCCTCGTGCTTTACGGTATCGCCGCTCCCGATTC
GCAGCGCATCGCCTTCTATCGCCTTCTTGACGAGTTCTTCTGAGCGGGACTCTGGGGTTCGAAATGACCG
ACCAAGCGACGCCCAACCTGCCATCACGAGATTTCGATTCCACCGCCGCCTTCTATGAAAGGTTGGGCTT
CGGAATCGTTTTCCGGGACGCCGGCTGGATGATCCTCCAGCGCGGGGATCTCATGCTGGAGTTCTTCGCC
CACCCCAACTTGTTTATTGCAGCTTATAATGGTTACAAATAAAGCAATAGCATCACAAATTTCACAAATA
AAGCATTTTTTTCACTGCATTCTAGTTGTGGTTTGTCCAAACTCATCAATGTATCTTATCATGTCTGTAT
ACCGTCGACCTCTAGCTAGAGCTTGGCGTAATCATGGTCATAGCTGTTTCCTGTGTGAAATTGTTATCCG
CTCACAATTCCACACAACATACGAGCCGGAAGCATAAAGTGTAAAGCCTGGGGTGCCTAATGAGTGAGCT
AACTCACATTAATTGCGTTGCGCTCACTGCCCGCTTTCCAGTCGGGAAACCTGTCGTGCCAGCTGCATTA
ATGAATCGGCCAACGCGCGGGGAGAGGCGGTTTGCGTATTGGGCGCTCTTCCGCTTCCTCGCTCACTGAC
TCGCTGCGCTCGGTCGTTCGGCTGCGGCGAGCGGTATCAGCTCACTCAAAGGCGGTAATACGGTTATCCA
CAGAATCAGGGGATAACGCAGGAAAGAACATGTGAGCAAAAGGCCAGCAAAAGGCCAGGAACCGTAAAAA
GGCCGCGTTGCTGGCGTTTTTCCATAGGCTCCGCCCCCCTGACGAGCATCACAAAAATCGACGCTCAAGT
CAGAGGTGGCGAAACCCGACAGGACTATAAAGATACCAGGCGTTTCCCCCTGGAAGCTCCCTCGTGCGCT
CTCCTGTTCCGACCCTGCCGCTTACCGGATACCTGTCCGCCTTTCTCCCTTCGGGAAGCGTGGCGCTTTC
TCATAGCTCACGCTGTAGGTATCTCAGTTCGGTGTAGGTCGTTCGCTCCAAGCTGGGCTGTGTGCACGAA
CCCCCCGTTCAGCCCGACCGCTGCGCCTTATCCGGTAACTATCGTCTTGAGTCCAACCCGGTAAGACACG
ACTTATCGCCACTGGCAGCAGCCACTGGTAACAGGATTAGCAGAGCGAGGTATGTAGGCGGTGCTACAGA
GTTCTTGAAGTGGTGGCCTAACTACGGCTACACTAGAAGAACAGTATTTGGTATCTGCGCTCTGCTGAAG
CCAGTTACCTTCGGAAAAAGAGTTGGTAGCTCTTGATCCGGCAAACAAACCACCGCTGGTAGCGGTGGTT
TTTTTGTTTGCAAGCAGCAGATTACGCGCAGAAAAAAAGGATCTCAAGAAGATCCTTTGATCTTTTCTAC
GGGGTCTGACGCTCAGTGGAACGAAAACTCACGTTAAGGGATTTTGGTCATGAGATTATCAAAAAGGATC
TTCACCTAGATCCTTTTAAATTAAAAATGAAGTTTTAAATCAATCTAAAGTATATATGAGTAAACTTGGT
CTGACAGTTACCAATGCTTAATCAGTGAGGCACCTATCTCAGCGATCTGTCTATTTCGTTCATCCATAGT
TGCCTGACTCCCCGTCGTGTAGATAACTACGATACGGGAGGGCTTACCATCTGGCCCCAGTGCTGCAATG
ATACCGCGAGACCCACGCTCACCGGCTCCAGATTTATCAGCAATAAACCAGCCAGCCGGAAGGGCCGAGC
GCAGAAGTGGTCCTGCAACTTTATCCGCCTCCATCCAGTCTATTAATTGTTGCCGGGAAGCTAGAGTAAG
TAGTTCGCCAGTTAATAGTTTGCGCAACGTTGTTGCCATTGCTACAGGCATCGTGGTGTCACGCTCGTCG
TTTGGTATGGCTTCATTCAGCTCCGGTTCCCAACGATCAAGGCGAGTTACATGATCCCCCATGTTGTGCA
AAAAAGCGGTTAGCTCCTTCGGTCCTCCGATCGTTGTCAGAAGTAAGTTGGCCGCAGTGTTATCACTCAT
GGTTATGGCAGCACTGCATAATTCTCTTACTGTCATGCCATCCGTAAGATGCTTTTCTGTGACTGGTGAG
TACTCAACCAAGTCATTCTGAGAATAGTGTATGCGGCGACCGAGTTGCTCTTGCCCGGCGTCAATACGGG
ATAATACCGCGCCACATAGCAGAACTTTAAAAGTGCTCATCATTGGAAAACGTTCTTCGGGGCGAAAACT
CTCAAGGATCTTACCGCTGTTGAGATCCAGTTCGATGTAACCCACTCGTGCACCCAACTGATCTTCAGCA
TCTTTTACTTTCACCAGCGTTTCTGGGTGAGCAAAAACAGGAAGGCAAAATGCCGCAAAAAAGGGAATAA
GGGCGACACGGAAATGTTGAATACTCATACTCTTCCTTTTTCAATATTATTGAAGCATTTATCAGGGTTA
TTGTCTCATGAGCGGATACATATTTGAATGTATTTAGAAAAATAAACAAATAGGGGTTCCGCGCACATTT
CCCCGAAAAGTGCCACCTGACGTC
